Addgene plasmid #145239: pGAL4-DBD-HOXA13+7A-IDR
Purpose: Expresses fusion of GAL4 DNA-binding domain and HOXA13+7A IDR
Depositing lab: Denes Hnisz. Depositing organization: Max Planck Institute for Molecular Genetics. Publication: Unblending of Transcriptional Condensates in Human Repeat Expansion Disease. Basu S, Mackowiak SD, Niskanen H, Knezevic D, Asimi V, Grosswendt S, Geertsema H, Ali S, Jerkovic I, Ewers H, Mundlos S, Meissner A, Ibrahim DM, Hnisz D. Cell. 2020 May 28;181(5):1062-1079.e30. doi: 10.1016/j.cell.2020.04.018. Epub 2020 May 7. PubMed 32386547.
Backbone
  Vector backbone: pcDNA3.1
  Vector type: Mammalian Expression
Growth in bacteria
  Bacterial resistance: Ampicillin, 100 μg/mL
  Growth temperature: 37°C
  Growth strain: NEB Stable
  Copy number: High Copy
Gene/Insert
  Gene/Insert name: HOXA13+7A-IDR
  Species: H. sapiens (human)
  Mutation: A-repeat expanded
  Entrez Gene: HOXA13 (a.k.a. HOX1, HOX1J)
  Cloning method: Restriction Enzyme; 5′ cloning site Unknown (unknown if destroyed)
  Sequencing primers: 5′ agactgatatgcctctaaca; 3′ GAGAAAGGAAGGGAAGAAAGCG
Terms and licenses: Academic/Nonprofit Terms; Industry Terms: Not Available to Industry
How to cite: pGAL4-DBD-HOXA13+7A-IDR was a gift from Denes Hnisz (Addgene plasmid # 145239 ; http://n2t.net/addgene:145239 ; RRID:Addgene_145239)
