[The description below was written by a language model from this plasmid's Addgene catalogue record and pLannotate feature annotations shown in this document.]
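Description:
pGAL4-DBD-HOXA13+7A-IDR is a mammalian expression plasmid built on the pcDNA3.1 backbone, about 6.5 kb in the sequenced record. It is maintained in E. coli through a high-copy ColE1/pUC-type origin and selected with ampicillin via the β-lactamase (AmpR) gene and its own promoter. An f1 origin is also present. For selection in mammalian cells the backbone carries a neomycin/kanamycin phosphotransferase gene (neo) driven by the SV40 enhancer/early promoter and terminated by an SV40 polyadenylation signal. The annotation also picks up short fragments such as ble, lacI, a truncated HIV-1 LTR and a lac promoter/operator region. These appear to be backbone remnants or partial matches rather than functional parts of the design.

The payload is a single fusion open reading frame under the human CMV immediate-early enhancer and promoter, ending at the bovine growth hormone polyadenylation signal. It joins the DNA-binding domain of the yeast GAL4 transcriptional activator at the N-terminus to a fragment of human HOXA13 described as its intrinsically disordered region (IDR). The "+7A" variant carries an expanded alanine repeat, which from the name implies seven additional alanines. T7 and SP6 promoters flank the insert, a standard arrangement in this type of backbone.

Tethering a protein segment to GAL4 binding sites through the DBD is the classic way to test its transactivation capacity on a UAS-driven reporter, though the record does not name a reporter or specific assay. The associated publication concerns transcriptional condensates in human repeat expansion disease. This is consistent with using the construct to compare the repeat-expanded HOXA13 IDR with its normal counterpart.
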