Features (pLannotate 1.2.2; 22 found; start..end, strand, type, name):
      1..380     +  enhancer       CMV enhancer: human cytomegalovirus immediate early enhancer
    381..584     +  promoter       CMV promoter: human cytomegalovirus (CMV) immediate early promoter
    580..613     +  LTR            5' LTR (truncated) (fragment): truncated 5' long terminal repeat (LTR) from HIV-1
    629..647     +  promoter       T7 promoter: promoter for bacteriophage T7 RNA polymerase
    710..1150    +  CDS            GAL4 DNA binding domain: DNA binding domain of the GAL4 transcriptional activator; Saccharomyces cerevisiae GAL4 (truncated)
   1160..1774    +  CDS            HOXA13 (fragment): HXA13_HUMAN - Also known as HOX1J. Experimental evidence at protein level: Swiss-Prot protein existence level 1. Sequence-specific transcription factor which is part of a developmental regulatory system that provides cells with specific positional identities on the anterior-posterior axis. From Homo sapiens (Human).
   1799..1817    -  promoter       SP6 promoter: promoter for bacteriophage SP6 RNA polymerase
   1843..2067    +  polyA_signal   bGH poly(A) signal: bovine growth hormone polyadenylation signal
   2071..2092    +  promoter       SV40 promoter (fragment): SV40 enhancer and early promoter
   2113..2541    +  rep_origin     f1 ori (sequence partly withheld): f1 bacteriophage origin of replication; arrow indicates direction of (+) strand synthesis
   2555..2884    +  promoter       SV40 promoter: SV40 enhancer and early promoter
   2951..3742    +  CDS            neo: KKA2_KLEPN - Also known as kan, nptII. Experimental evidence at protein level: Swiss-Prot protein existence level 1. Resistance to kanamycin, neomycin, paromomycin, ribostamycin, butirosin and gentamicin B. From Klebsiella pneumoniae.
   3766..3924    +  CDS            ble (fragment): BLE_KLEPN - Experimental evidence at protein level: Swiss-Prot protein existence level 1. Binding protein with a strong affinity to the bleomycin family of antibiotics. Binds to CL990; an antimitotic-antibiotic compound. From Klebsiella pneumoniae.
   3919..4040    +  polyA_signal   SV40 poly(A) signal: SV40 polyadenylation signal
   4113..4129    -  protein_bind   lac operator: The lac repressor binds to the lac operator to inhibit transcription in E. coli. This inhibition can be relieved by adding lactose or isopropyl-β-D-thiogalactopyranoside (IPTG). lac repressor encoded by lacI
   4137..4167    -  promoter       lac promoter: promoter for the E. coli lac operon
   4182..4203    -  protein_bind   CAP binding site: CAP binding activates transcription in the presence of cAMP. E. coli catabolite activator protein
   4216..4308    -  CDS            lacI (fragment): lac repressor; lacI; The lac repressor binds to the lac operator to inhibit transcription in E. coli. This inhibition can be relieved by adding lactose or isopropyl-β-D-thiogalactopyranoside (IPTG).
   4491..5079    -  rep_origin     ori: high-copy-number ColE1/pMB1/pBR322/pUC origin of replication
   5250..6110    -  CDS            AmpR: β-lactamase; bla; confers resistance to ampicillin, carbenicillin, and related antibiotics
   6111..6215    -  promoter       AmpR promoter: bla
   6274..6326    -  misc_feature   bom (fragment): basis of mobility region from pBR322
>Addgene plasmid #145239 | pGAL4-DBD-HOXA13+7A-IDR | addgene full sequence | sequence record 311494 | Addgene NGS Result
GACATTGATTATTGACTAGTTATTAATAGTAATCAATTACGGGGTCATTAGTTCATAGCCCATATATGGA
GTTCCGCGTTACATAACTTACGGTAAATGGCCCGCCTGGCTGACCGCCCAACGACCCCCGCCCATTGACG
TCAATAATGACGTATGTTCCCATAGTAACGCCAATAGGGACTTTCCATTGACGTCAATGGGTGGAGTATT
TACGGTAAACTGCCCACTTGGCAGTACATCAAGTGTATCATATGCCAAGTACGCCCCCTATTGACGTCAA
TGACGGTAAATGGCCCGCCTGGCATTATGCCCAGTACATGACCTTATGGGACTTTCCTACTTGGCAGTAC
ATCTACGTATTAGTCATCGCTATTACCATGGTGATGCGGTTTTGGCAGTACATCAATGGGCGTGGATAGC
GGTTTGACTCACGGGGATTTCCAAGTCTCCACCCCATTGACGTCAATGGGAGTTTGTTTTGGCACCAAAA
TCAACGGGACTTTCCAAAATGTCGTAACAACTCCGCCCCATTGACGCAAATGGGCGGTAGGCGTGTACGG
TGGGAGGTCTATATAAGCAGAGCTCTCTGGCTAACTAGAGAACCCACTGCTTACTGGCTTATCGAAATTA
ATACGACTCACTATAGGGAGACCCAAGCTTGGTACCGAGCTCGGATCCACTAGTAACGGCCGCCAGTGTG
CTGGAATTCATGAAGCTACTGTCTTCTATCGAACAAGCATGCGATATTTGCCGACTTAAAAAGCTCAAGT
GCTCCAAAGAAAAACCGAAGTGCGCCAAGTGTCTGAAGAACAACTGGGAGTGTCGCTACTCTCCCAAAAC
CAAAAGGTCTCCGCTGACTAGGGCACATCTGACAGAAGTGGAATCAAGGCTAGAAAGACTGGAACAGCTA
TTTCTACTGATTTTTCCTCGAGAAGACCTTGACATGATTTTGAAAATGGATTCTTTACAGGATATAAAAG
CATTGTTAACAGGATTATTTGTACAAGATAATGTGAATAAAGATGCCGTCACAGATAGATTGGCTTCAGT
GGAGACTGATATGCCTCTAACATTGAGACAGCATAGAATAAGTGCGACATCATCATCGGAAGAGAGTAGT
AACAAAGGTCAAAGACAGTTGACTGTATCGGCGATCGCTGAGTTGAACAAAAACATGGAGGGGGCGGCTG
CGGCTGCAGCCGCGGCAGCGGCTGCAGCGGCTGCAGGAGCCGGTGGAGGAGGTTTTCCCCATCCGGCGGC
GGCTGCCGCGGGGGGGAATTTCAGTGTTGCGGCAGCTGCAGCAGCTGCAGCTGCTGCCGCAGCTAACCAG
TGCCGCAACCTGATGGCGCATCCAGCGCCTCTTGCGCCGGGGGCCGCATCAGCGTACAGTTCTGCTCCTG
GGGAAGCACCCCCGTCCGCGGCTGCTGCCGCGGCAGCGGCAGCAGCAGCCGCGGCTGCGGCAGCTGCAGC
TGCGGCCGCTGCCGCGGCAGCTAGCTCCAGTGGAGGTCCCGGACCAGCGGGACCTGCTGGTGCGGAAGCC
GCGAAGCAGTGTAGCCCGTGCAGCGCGGCAGCTCAGAGCTCATCCGGTCCCGCCGCCCTCCCATACGGAT
ACTTTGGCTCAGGGTACTACCCGTGCGCGAGAATGGGCCCTCACCCCAACGCCATAAAGTCATGTGCCCA
ACCCGCGTCAGCCGCAGCGGCAGCAGCTTTTGCCGATAAGTACATGGACACTGCTGGCCCCGCGGCGGAG
GAGTTCAGTAGCAGGGCGAAGGAGTGACGTACGTCTAGAGGGCCCTATTCTATAGTGTCACCTAAATGCT
AGAGCTCGCTGATCAGCCTCGACTGTGCCTTCTAGTTGCCAGCCATCTGTTGTTTGCCCCTCCCCCGTGC
CTTCCTTGACCCTGGAAGGTGCCACTCCCACTGTCCTTTCCTAATAAAATGAGGAAATTGCATCGCATTG
TCTGAGTAGGTGTCATTCTATTCTGGGGGGTGGGGTGGGGCAGGACAGCAAGGGGGAGGATTGGGAAGAC
AATAGCAGGCATGCTGGGGATGCGGTGGGCTCTATGGCTTCTGAGGCGGAAAGAACCAGCTGGGGCTCTA
GGGGGTATCCCC
[124 nt withheld, positions 2113-2236]
C
[91 nt withheld, positions 2238-2328]
A
[49 nt withheld, positions 2330-2378]
CCTTTGACGTTGGAGTCCACGTTCTTT
[37 nt withheld, positions 2406-2442]
ACCCTATCTCGGTCTATTCTTTTGATTTATAAGGGATTTTGCCGATTTCGGCCTATTGGTTAAAAAATGA
GCTGATTTAACAAAAATTTAACGCGAATTAATTCTGTGGAATGTGTGTCAGTTAGGGTGTGGAAAGTCCC
CAGGCTCCCCAGCAGGCAGAAGTATGCAAAGCATGCATCTCAATTAGTCAGCAACCAGGTGTGGAAAGTC
CCCAGGCTCCCCAGCAGGCAGAAGTATGCAAAGCATGCATCTCAATTAGTCAGCAACCATAGTCCCGCCC
CTAACTCCGCCCATCCCGCCCCTAACTCCGCCCAGTTCCGCCCATTCTCCGCCCCATGGCTGACTAATTT
TTTTTATTTATGCAGAGGCCGAGGCCGCCTCTGCCTCTGAGCTATTCCAGAAGTAGTGAGGAGGCTTTTT
TGGAGGCCTAGGCTTTTGCAAAAAGCTCCCGGGAGCTTGTATATCCATTTTCGGATCTGATCAAGAGACA
GGATGAGGATCGTTTCGCATGATTGAACAAGATGGATTGCACGCAGGTTCTCCGGCCGCTTGGGTGGAGA
GGCTATTCGGCTATGACTGGGCACAACAGACAATCGGCTGCTCTGATGCCGCCGTGTTCCGGCTGTCAGC
GCAGGGGCGCCCGGTTCTTTTTGTCAAGACCGACCTGTCCGGTGCCCTGAATGAACTGCAGGACGAGGCA
GCGCGGCTATCGTGGCTGGCCACGACGGGCGTTCCTTGCGCAGCTGTGCTCGACGTTGTCACTGAAGCGG
GAAGGGACTGGCTGCTATTGGGCGAAGTGCCGGGGCAGGATCTCCTGTCATCTCACCTTGCTCCTGCCGA
GAAAGTATCCATCATGGCTGATGCAATGCGGCGGCTGCATACGCTTGATCCGGCTACCTGCCCATTCGAC
CACCAAGCGAAACATCGCATCGAGCGAGCACGTACTCGGATGGAAGCCGGTCTTGTCGATCAGGATGATC
TGGACGAAGAGCATCAGGGGCTCGCGCCAGCCGAACTGTTCGCCAGGCTCAAGGCGCGCATGCCCGACGG
CGAGGATCTCGTCGTGACCCATGGCGATGCCTGCTTGCCGAATATCATGGTGGAAAATGGCCGCTTTTCT
GGATTCATCGACTGTGGCCGGCTGGGTGTGGCGGACCGCTATCAGGACATAGCGTTGGCTACCCGTGATA
TTGCTGAAGAGCTTGGCGGCGAATGGGCTGACCGCTTCCTCGTGCTTTACGGTATCGCCGCTCCCGATTC
GCAGCGCATCGCCTTCTATCGCCTTCTTGACGAGTTCTTCTGAGCGGGACTCTGGGGTTCGAAATGACCG
ACCAAGCGACGCCCAACCTGCCATCACGAGATTTCGATTCCACCGCCGCCTTCTATGAAAGGTTGGGCTT
CGGAATCGTTTTCCGGGACGCCGGCTGGATGATCCTCCAGCGCGGGGATCTCATGCTGGAGTTCTTCGCC
CACCCCAACTTGTTTATTGCAGCTTATAATGGTTACAAATAAAGCAATAGCATCACAAATTTCACAAATA
AAGCATTTTTTTCACTGCATTCTAGTTGTGGTTTGTCCAAACTCATCAATGTATCTTATCATGTCTGTAT
ACCGTCGACCTCTAGCTAGAGCTTGGCGTAATCATGGTCATAGCTGTTTCCTGTGTGAAATTGTTATCCG
CTCACAATTCCACACAACATACGAGCCGGAAGCATAAAGTGTAAAGCCTGGGGTGCCTAATGAGTGAGCT
AACTCACATTAATTGCGTTGCGCTCACTGCCCGCTTTCCAGTCGGGAAACCTGTCGTGCCAGCTGCATTA
ATGAATCGGCCAACGCGCGGGGAGAGGCGGTTTGCGTATTGGGCGCTCTTCCGCTTCCTCGCTCACTGAC
TCGCTGCGCTCGGTCGTTCGGCTGCGGCGAGCGGTATCAGCTCACTCAAAGGCGGTAATACGGTTATCCA
CAGAATCAGGGGATAACGCAGGAAAGAACATGTGAGCAAAAGGCCAGCAAAAGGCCAGGAACCGTAAAAA
GGCCGCGTTGCTGGCGTTTTTCCATAGGCTCCGCCCCCCTGACGAGCATCACAAAAATCGACGCTCAAGT
CAGAGGTGGCGAAACCCGACAGGACTATAAAGATACCAGGCGTTTCCCCCTGGAAGCTCCCTCGTGCGCT
CTCCTGTTCCGACCCTGCCGCTTACCGGATACCTGTCCGCCTTTCTCCCTTCGGGAAGCGTGGCGCTTTC
TCATAGCTCACGCTGTAGGTATCTCAGTTCGGTGTAGGTCGTTCGCTCCAAGCTGGGCTGTGTGCACGAA
CCCCCCGTTCAGCCCGACCGCTGCGCCTTATCCGGTAACTATCGTCTTGAGTCCAACCCGGTAAGACACG
ACTTATCGCCACTGGCAGCAGCCACTGGTAACAGGATTAGCAGAGCGAGGTATGTAGGCGGTGCTACAGA
GTTCTTGAAGTGGTGGCCTAACTACGGCTACACTAGAAGAACAGTATTTGGTATCTGCGCTCTGCTGAAG
CCAGTTACCTTCGGAAAAAGAGTTGGTAGCTCTTGATCCGGCAAACAAACCACCGCTGGTAGCGGTGGTT
TTTTTGTTTGCAAGCAGCAGATTACGCGCAGAAAAAAAGGATCTCAAGAAGATCCTTTGATCTTTTCTAC
GGGGTCTGACGCTCAGTGGAACGAAAACTCACGTTAAGGGATTTTGGTCATGAGATTATCAAAAAGGATC
TTCACCTAGATCCTTTTAAATTAAAAATGAAGTTTTAAATCAATCTAAAGTATATATGAGTAAACTTGGT
CTGACAGTTACCAATGCTTAATCAGTGAGGCACCTATCTCAGCGATCTGTCTATTTCGTTCATCCATAGT
TGCCTGACTTCCCGTCGTGTAGATAACTACGATACGGGAGGGCTTACCATCTGGCCCCAGTGCTGCAATG
ATACCGCGAGACCCACGCTCACCGGCTCCAGATTTATCAGCAATAAACCAGCCAGCCGGAAGGGCCGAGC
GCAGAAGTGGTCCTGCAACTTTATCCGCCTCCATCCAGTCTATTAATTGTTGCCGGGAAGCTAGAGTAAG
TAGTTCGCCAGTTAATAGTTTGCGCAACGTTGTTGCCATTGCTACAGGCATCGTGGTGTCACGCTCGTCG
TTTGGTATGGCTTCATTCAGCTCCGGTTCCCAACGATCAAGGCGAGTTACATGATCCCCCATGTTGTGCA
AAAAAGCGGTTAGCTCCTTCGGTCCTCCGATCGTTGTCAGAAGTAAGTTGGCCGCAGTGTTATCACTCAT
GGTTATGGCAGCACTGCATAATTCTCTTACTGTCATGCCATCCGTAAGATGCTTTTCTGTGACTGGTGAG
TACTCAACCAAGTCATTCTGAGAATAGTGTATGCGGCGACCGAGTTGCTCTTGCCCGGCGTCAATACGGG
ATAATACCGCGCCACATAGCAGAACTTTAAAAGTGCTCATCATTGGAAAACGTTCTTCGGGGCGAAAACT
CTCAAGGATCTTACCGCTGTTGAGATCCAGTTCGATGTAACCCACTCGTGCACCCAACTGATCTTCAGCA
TCTTTTACTTTCACCAGCGTTTCTGGGTGAGCAAAAACAGGAAGGCAAAATGCCGCAAAAAAGGGAATAA
GGGCGACACGGAAATGTTGAATACTCATACTCTTCCTTTTTCAATATTATTGAAGCATTTATCAGGGTTA
TTGTCTCATGAGCGGATACATATTTGAATGTATTTAGAAAAATAAACAAATAGGGGTTCCGCGCACATTT
CCCCGAAAAGTGCCACCTGACGTCGACGGATCGGGAGATCTCCCGATCCCCTATGGTGCACTCTCAGTAC
AATCTGCTCTGATGCCGCATAGTTAAGCCAGTATCTGCTCCCTGCTTGTGTGTTGGAGGTCGCTGAGTAG
TGCGCGAGCAAAATTTAAGCTACAACAAGGCAAGGCTTGACCGACAATTGCATGAAGAATCTGCTTAGGG
TTAGGCGTTTTGCGCTGCTTCGCGATGTACGGGCCAGATATACGCGTT
